>Addgene plasmid #123255 | pCEP4-001428gp160 | depositor full sequence | sequence record 235216 | pCEP4-001428gp160 sequence 12763 bps
GCCACCATGCCTATGGGGAGCCTGCAACCGTTGGCCACGTTGTACCTCCTGGGCATGCTCGTAGCAAGTG
TGCTGGCAGTCGAGAATCTCTGGGTAACCGTTTACTATGGGGTTCCCGTGTGGAAGGAGGCGCGCACAAC
TTTGTTTTGCGCGTCTGATGCGAAGGCCTACGAGACCGAAGTCCATAACGTGTGGGCAACCCACGCTTGC
GTACCTACGGACCCTAACCCCCAAGAGATGGTGTTGGGAAACGTCACGGAAAACTTCAACATGTGGAAGA
ATGATATGGTAGACCAGATGCACGAGGACGTAATTTCTTTGTGGGCACAAAGTCTCAAGCCTTGTGTTAA
ACTGACGCCACTTTGCGTAACCTTGGAATGCACACAGGTCAACGCGACTCAGGGGAATACAACTCAGGTA
AACGTCACTCAGGTCAACGGCGATGAAATGAAGAATTGCAGTTTCAACACAACGACCGAAATCAGAGACA
AGAAACAAAAAGCGTATGCACTGTTCTATCGACTGGACCTCGTTCCGTTGGAGAGAGAGAACAGAGGAGA
TTCAAATTCCGCATCTAAGTACATTCTCATCAATTGTAACACCTCTGCCATCACGCAGGCGTGCCCAAAA
GTAAATTTCGACCCTATCCCAATACATTACTGCACCCCGGCAGGCTATGCAATACTCAAATGCAATAATA
AGACATTTAACGGCACAGGTTCTTGCAACAACGTTAGTACAGTGCAATGCACTCACGGGATTAAGCCCGT
TGTTAGCACACAACTGCTGCTTAATGGTTCATTGGCCGAAGAGGAGATTATCATTAGAAGCGAAAACCTC
ACCGATAATGTAAAGACCATCATTGTCCACCTGGATCAGAGCGTGGAGATCGTGTGTACTAGACCGAATA
ACAACACCCGGAAGAGTATCAGAATCGGGCCAGGCCAGACATTCTATGCTACTGGAGACATAATCGGAAA
CATTCGAGAGGCCCACTGCAACATCTCCGAAAAAAAGTGGCATGAAATGCTGAGGAGAGTGTCTGAAAAG
CTTGCGGAGCACTTTCCAAACAAGACCATCAAATTTACTTCTAGCAGTGGTGGCGACTTGGAGATAACGA
CTCATAGTTTTAACTGCAGAGGAGAATTTTTTTACTGCAATACGTCTGGGCTTTTCAACTCCACATATAT
GCCGAACGGAACATATATGCCCAATGGCACGAATAACAGCAATTCCACGATAATTCTGCCCTGTAGAATA
AAGCAAATTATAAATATGTGGCAAGAGGTAGGGAGAGCGATGTATGCTCCACCAATAGCTGGAAACATTA
CTTGTAATTCTAATATAACCGGGCTCTTGCTCGTGAGGGACGGAGGAAAAAATAACAACACTGAGATATT
CCGCCCCGGCGGGGGGGATATGCGGGACAACTGGAGAAGCGAACTTTATAAGTACAAGGTCGTTGAGATT
AAACCCCTGGGCGTCGCCCCGACGAGGGCGAAGCGACGGGTTGTTGAGAGGGAAAAACGAGCGGTCGGCC
TCGGCGCCGTTTTCCTCGGTTTCTTGGGGGCAGCTGGATCTACTATGGGAGCCGCATCAATCACTTTGAC
AGTGCAGGCCAGACAATTGCTGTCAGGAATCGTTCAGCAGCAATCAAATCTCTTGCAAGCTATCGAGGCT
CAACAACACTTGTTGCAGCTTACGGTTTGGGGGATCAAACAGCTTCAAACCCGGGTACTTGCTATCGAAA
GATATTTGAAGGACCAACAACTCCTCGGTATCTGGGGGTGCAGTGGAAAATTGATCTGTACTACTGCCGT
GCCTTGGAATTCTAGTTGGTCTAACAAAAGTCTCACGGACATCTGGGACAATATGACATGGATGCAGTGG
GATAGAGAGGTGAGCAACTATACCGGAATTATTTATCGCCTTCTGGAGGACTCTCAGAATCAACAAGAGA
GGAACGAGCAAGACCTCCTCGCGCTCGATTCCTGGAAGAATCTTTGGTCATGGTTTGATATCTCAAATTG
GCTCTGGTATATAAAAATTTTCATAATGATAGTAGGTGGGTTGATTGGTCTTCGCATCATTTTTGCGGTA
TTGTCTATCGTCAACCGAGTAAGACAGGGGTATTCCCCATTGTCTTTCCAAACATTGACCCCAAACCCGA
CTGGCCCCGACAGACTCGGGAGAATCGAAGAAGAGGGAGGTGAGCAGGATAGAGATAGGAGCGTGAGGCT
TGTGAACGGTTTCCTGGCGCTTGCTTGGGATGACCTGCGAAGTCTTTGTCTTTTTTGTTATCACCGCCTG
AGGGATTTCATACTGGTAATAGCGCGCGCGGTCGAATTGTTGGGACGATCCTCACTGCGGGGGCTCCAGC
GGGGTTGGGAAGCTTTGAAGTATCTTGGATCCATTGTTCAATACTGGGGGCTTGAATTGAAGAAAAGTGC
CATCTCTTTGCTCGATGTGATCGCAATAGCTGTTGCGGAAGGTACAGACAGAATCATTGATCTCGTACTT
CGAACCTGCCGCGCGATACGCAATATACCCAGACGGCTGCGACAGGGGTTTGAGACTGCGCTGCTCTAGT
AACTCGAGGCCGGCAAGGCCGGATCCAGACATGATAAGATACATTGATGAGTTTGGACAAACCACAACTA
GAATGCAGTGAAAAAAATGCTTTATTTGTGAAATTTGTGATGCTATTGCTTTATTTGTAACCATTATAAG
CTGCAATAAACAAGTTAACAACAACAATTGCATTCATTTTATGTTTCAGGTTCAGGGGGAGGTGTGGGAG
GTTTTTTAAAGCAAGTAAAACCTCTACAAATGTGGTATGGCTGATTATGATCCGGCTGCCTCGCGCGTTT
CGGTGATGACGGTGAAAACCTCTGACACATGCAGCTCCCGGAGACGGTCACAGCTTGTCTGTAAGCGGAT
GCCGGGAGCAGACAAGCCCGTCAGGGCGCGTCAGCGGGTGTTGGCGGGTGTCGGGGCGCAGCCATGAGGT
CGACTCTAGAGGATCGATCCCCGCCCCGGACGAACTAAACCTGACTACGACATCTCTGCCCCTTCTTCGC
GGGGCAGTGCATGTAATCCCTTCAGTTGGTTGGTACAACTTGCCAACTGGGCCCTGTTCCACATGTGACA
CGGGGGGGGACCAAACACAAAGGGGTTCTCTGACTGTAGTTGACATCCTTATAAATGGATGTGCACATTT
GCCAACACTGAGTGGCTTTCATCCTGGAGCAGACTTTGCAGTCTGTGGACTGCAACACAACATTGCCTTT
ATGTGTAACTCTTGGCTGAAGCTCTTACACCAATGCTGGGGGACATGTACCTCCCAGGGGCCCAGGAAGA
CTACGGGAGGCTACACCAACGTCAATCAGAGGGGCCTGTGTAGCTACCGATAAGCGGACCCTCAAGAGGG
CATTAGCAATAGTGTTTATAAGGCCCCCTTGTTAACCCTAAACGGGTAGCATATGCTTCCCGGGTAGTAG
TATATACTATCCAGACTAACCCTAATTCAATAGCATATGTTACCCAACGGGAAGCATATGCTATCGAATT
AGGGTTAGTAAAAGGGTCCTAAGGAACAGCGATATCTCCCACCCCATGAGCTGTCACGGTTTTATTTACA
TGGGGTCAGGATTCCACGAGGGTAGTGAACCATTTTAGTCACAAGGGCAGTGGCTGAAGATCAAGGAGCG
GGCAGTGAACTCTCCTGAATCTTCGCCTGCTTCTTCATTCTCCTTCGTTTAGCTAATAGAATAACTGCTG
AGTTGTGAACAGTAAGGTGTATGTGAGGTGCTCGAAAACAAGGTTTCAGGTGACGCCCCCAGAATAAAAT
TTGGACGGGGGGTTCAGTGGTGGCATTGTGCTATGACACCAATATAACCCTCACAAACCCCTTGGGCAAT
AAATACTAGTGTAGGAATGAAACATTCTGAATATCTTTAACAATAGAAATCCATGGGGTGGGGACAAGCC
GTAAAGACTGGATGTCCATCTCACACGAATTTATGGCTATGGGCAACACATAATCCTAGTGCAATATGAT
ACTGGGGTTATTAAGATGTGTCCCAGGCAGGGACCAAGACAGGTGAACCATGTTGTTACACTCTATTTGT
AACAAGGGGAAAGAGAGTGGACGCCGACAGCAGCGGACTCCACTGGTTGTCTCTAACACCCCCGAAAATT
AAACGGGGCTCCACGCCAATGGGGCCCATAAACAAAGACAAGTGGCCACTCTTTTTTTTGAAATTGTGGA
GTGGGGGCACGCGTCAGCCCCCACACGCCGCCCTGCGGTTTTGGACTGTAAAATAAGGGTGTAATAACTT
GGCTGATTGTAACCCCGCTAACCACTGCGGTCAAACCACTTGCCCACAAAACCACTAATGGCACCCCGGG
GAATACCTGCATAAGTAGGTGGGCGGGCCAAGATAGGGGCGCGATTGCTGCGATCTGGAGGACAAATTAC
ACACACTTGCGCCTGAGCGCCAAGCACAGGGTTGTTGGTCCTCATATTCACGAGGTCGCTGAGAGCACGG
TGGGCTAATGTTGCCATGGGTAGCATATACTACCCAAATATCTGGATAGCATATGCTATCCTAATCTATA
TCTGGGTAGCATAGGCTATCCTAATCTATATCTGGGTAGCATATGCTATCCTAATCTATATCTGGGTAGT
ATATGCTATCCTAATTTATATCTGGGTAGCATAGGCTATCCTAATCTATATCTGGGTAGCATATGCTATC
CTAATCTATATCTGGGTAGTATATGCTATCCTAATCTGTATCCGGGTAGCATATGCTATCCTAATAGAGA
TTAGGGTAGTATATGCTATCCTAATTTATATCTGGGTAGCATATACTACCCAAATATCTGGATAGCATAT
GCTATCCTAATCTATATCTGGGTAGCATATGCTATCCTAATCTATATCTGGGTAGCATAGGCTATCCTAA
TCTATATCTGGGTAGCATATGCTATCCTAATCTATATCTGGGTAGTATATGCTATCCTAATTTATATCTG
GGTAGCATAGGCTATCCTAATCTATATCTGGGTAGCATATGCTATCCTAATCTATATCTGGGTAGTATAT
GCTATCCTAATCTGTATCCGGGTAGCATATGCTATCCTCATGCATATACAGTCAGCATATGATACCCAGT
AGTAGAGTGGGAGTGCTATCCTTTGCATATGCCGCCACCTCCCAAGGGGGCGTGAATTTTCGCTGCTTGT
CCTTTTCCTGCTGGTTGCTCCCATTCTTAGGTGAATTTAAGGAGGCCAGGCTAAAGCCGTCGCATGTCTG
ATTGCTCACCAGGTAAATGTCGCTAATGTTTTCCAACGCGAGAAGGTGTTGAGCGCGGAGCTGAGTGACG
TGACAACATGGGTATGCCCAATTGCCCCATGTTGGGAGGACGAAAATGGTGACAAGACAGATGGCCAGAA
ATACACCAACAGCACGCATGATGTCTACTGGGGATTTATTCTTTAGTGCGGGGGAATACACGGCTTTTAA
TACGATTGAGGGCGTCTCCTAACAAGTTACATCACTCCTGCCCTTCCTCACCCTCATCTCCATCACCTCC
TTCATCTCCGTCATCTCCGTCATCACCCTCCGCGGCAGCCCCTTCCACCATAGGTGGAAACCAGGGAGGC
AAATCTACTCCATCGTCAAAGCTGCACACAGTCACCCTGATATTGCAGGTAGGAGCGGGCTTTGTCATAA
CAAGGTCCTTAATCGCATCCTTCAAAACCTCAGCAAATATATGAGTTTGTAAAAAGACCATGAAATAACA
GACAATGGACTCCCTTAGCGGGCCAGGTTGTGGGCCGGGTCCAGGGGCCATTCCAAAGGGGAGACGACTC
AATGGTGTAAGACGACATTGTGGAATAGCAAGGGCAGTTCCTCGCCTTAGGTTGTAAAGGGAGGTCTTAC
TACCTCCATATACGAACACACCGGCGACCCAAGTTCCTTCGTCGGTAGTCCTTTCTACGTGACTCCTAGC
CAGGAGAGCTCTTAAACCTTCTGCAATGTTCTCAAATTTCGGGTTGGAACCTCCTTGACCACGATGCTTT
CCAAACCACCCTCCTTTTTTGCGCCTGCCTCCATCACCCTGACCCCGGGGTCCAGTGCTTGGGCCTTCTC
CTGGGTCATCTGCGGGGCCCTGCTCTATCGCTCCCGGGGGCACGTCAGGCTCACCATCTGGGCCACCTTC
TTGGTGGTATTCAAAATAATCGGCTTCCCCTACAGGGTGGAAAAATGGCCTTCTACCTGGAGGGGGCCTG
CGCGGTGGAGACCCGGATGATGATGACTGACTACTGGGACTCCTGGGCCTCTTTTCTCCACGTCCACGAC
CTCTCCCCCTGGCTCTTTCACGACTTCCCCCCCTGGCTCTTTCACGTCCTCTACCCCGGCGGCCTCCACT
ACCTCCTCGACCCCGGCCTCCACTACCTCCTCGACCCCGGCCTCCACTGCCTCCTCGACCCCGGCCTCCA
CCTCCTGCTCCTGCCCCTCCTGCTCCTGCCCCTCCTCCTGCTCCTGCCCCTCCTGCCCCTCCTGCTCCTG
CCCCTCCTGCCCCTCCTGCTCCTGCCCCTCCTGCCCCTCCTGCTCCTGCCCCTCCTGCCCCTCCTCCTGC
TCCTGCCCCTCCTGCCCCTCCTCCTGCTCCTGCCCCTCCTGCCCCTCCTGCTCCTGCCCCTCCTGCCCCT
CCTGCTCCTGCCCCTCCTGCCCCTCCTGCTCCTGCCCCTCCTGCTCCTGCCCCTCCTGCTCCTGCCCCTC
CTGCTCCTGCCCCTCCTGCCCCTCCTGCCCCTCCTCCTGCTCCTGCCCCTCCTGCTCCTGCCCCTCCTGC
CCCTCCTGCCCCTCCTGCTCCTGCCCCTCCTCCTGCTCCTGCCCCTCCTGCCCCTCCTGCCCCTCCTCCT
GCTCCTGCCCCTCCTGCCCCTCCTCCTGCTCCTGCCCCTCCTCCTGCTCCTGCCCCTCCTGCCCCTCCTG
CCCCTCCTCCTGCTCCTGCCCCTCCTGCCCCTCCTCCTGCTCCTGCCCCTCCTCCTGCTCCTGCCCCTCC
TGCCCCTCCTGCCCCTCCTCCTGCTCCTGCCCCTCCTCCTGCTCCTGCCCCTCCTGCCCCTCCTGCCCCT
CCTGCCCCTCCTCCTGCTCCTGCCCCTCCTCCTGCTCCTGCCCCTCCTGCTCCTGCCCCTCCCGCTCCTG
CTCCTGCTCCTGTTCCACCGTGGGTCCCTTTGCAGCCAATGCAACTTGGACGTTTTTGGGGTCTCCGGAC
ACCATCTCTATGTCTTGGCCCTGATCCTGAGCCGCCCGGGGCTCCTGGTCTTCCGCCTCCTCGTCCTCGT
CCTCTTCCCCGTCCTCGTCCATGGTTATCACCCCCTCTTCTTTGAGGTCCACTGCCGCCGGAGCCTTCTG
GTCCAGATGTGTCTCCCTTCTCTCCTAGGCCATTTCCAGGTCCTGTACCTGGCCCCTCGTCAGACATGAT
TCACACTAAAAGAGATCAATAGACATCTTTATTAGACGACGCTCAGTGAATACAGGGAGTGCAGACTCCT
GCCCCCTCCAACAGCCCCCCCACCCTCATCCCCTTCATGGTCGCTGTCAGACAGATCCAGGTCTGAAAAT
TCCCCATCCTCCGAACCATCCTCGTCCTCATCACCAATTACTCGCAGCCCGGAAAACTCCCGCTGAACAT
CCTCAAGATTTGCGTCCTGAGCCTCAAGCCAGGCCTCAAATTCCTCGTCCCCCTTTTTGCTGGACGGTAG
GGATGGGGATTCTCGGGACCCCTCCTCTTCCTCTTCAAGGTCACCAGACAGAGATGCTACTGGGGCAACG
GAAGAAAAGCTGGGTGCGGCCTGTGAGGATCAGCTTATCGATGATAAGCTGTCAAACATGAGAATTCTTG
AAGACGAAAGGGCCTCGTGATACGCCTATTTTTATAGGTTAATGTCATGATAATAATGGTTTCTTAGACG
TCAGGTGGCACTTTTCGGGGAAATGTGCGCGGAACCCCTATTTGTTTATTTTTCTAAATACATTCAAATA
TGTATCCGCTCATGAGACAATAACCCTGATAAATGCTTCAATAATATTGAAAAAGGAAGAGTATGAGTAT
TCAACATTTCCGTGTCGCCCTTATTCCCTTTTTTGCGGCATTTTGCCTTCCTGTTTTTGCTCACCCAGAA
ACGCTGGTGAAAGTAAAAGATGCTGAAGATCAGTTGGGTGCACGAGTGGGTTACATCGAACTGGATCTCA
ACAGCGGTAAGATCCTTGAGAGTTTTCGCCCCGAAGAACGTTTTCCAATGATGAGCACTTTTAAAGTTCT
GCTATGTGGCGCGGTATTATCCCGTGTTGACGCCGGGCAAGAGCAACTCGGTCGCCGCATACACTATTCT
CAGAATGACTTGGTTGAGTACTCACCAGTCACAGAAAAGCATCTTACGGATGGCATGACAGTAAGAGAAT
TATGCAGTGCTGCCATAACCATGAGTGATAACACTGCGGCCAACTTACTTCTGACAACGATCGGAGGACC
GAAGGAGCTAACCGCTTTTTTGCACAACATGGGGGATCATGTAACTCGCCTTGATCGTTGGGAACCGGAG
CTGAATGAAGCCATACCAAACGACGAGCGTGACACCACGATGCCTGCAGCAATGGCAACAACGTTGCGCA
AACTATTAACTGGCGAACTACTTACTCTAGCTTCCCGGCAACAATTAATAGACTGGATGGAGGCGGATAA
AGTTGCAGGACCACTTCTGCGCTCGGCCCTTCCGGCTGGCTGGTTTATTGCTGATAAATCTGGAGCCGGT
GAGCGTGGGTCTCGCGGTATCATTGCAGCACTGGGGCCAGATGGTAAGCCCTCCCGTATCGTAGTTATCT
ACACGACGGGGAGTCAGGCAACTATGGATGAACGAAATAGACAGATCGCTGAGATAGGTGCCTCACTGAT
TAAGCATTGGTAACTGTCAGACCAAGTTTACTCATATATACTTTAGATTGATTTAAAACTTCATTTTTAA
TTTAAAAGGATCTAGGTGAAGATCCTTTTTGATAATCTCATGACCAAAATCCCTTAACGTGAGTTTTCGT
TCCACTGAGCGTCAGACCCCGTAGAAAAGATCAAAGGATCTTCTTGAGATCCTTTTTTTCTGCGCGTAAT
CTGCTGCTTGCAAACAAAAAAACCACCGCTACCAGCGGTGGTTTGTTTGCCGGATCAAGAGCTACCAACT
CTTTTTCCGAAGGTAACTGGCTTCAGCAGAGCGCAGATACCAAATACTGTCCTTCTAGTGTAGCCGTAGT
TAGGCCACCACTTCAAGAACTCTGTAGCACCGCCTACATACCTCGCTCTGCTAATCCTGTTACCAGTGGC
TGCTGCCAGTGGCGATAAGTCGTGTCTTACCGGGTTGGACTCAAGACGATAGTTACCGGATAAGGCGCAG
CGGTCGGGCTGAACGGGGGGTTCGTGCACACAGCCCAGCTTGGAGCGAACGACCTACACCGAACTGAGAT
ACCTACAGCGTGAGCTATGAGAAAGCGCCACGCTTCCCGAAGGGAGAAAGGCGGACAGGTATCCGGTAAG
CGGCAGGGTCGGAACAGGAGAGCGCACGAGGGAGCTTCCAGGGGGAAACGCCTGGTATCTTTATAGTCCT
GTCGGGTTTCGCCACCTCTGACTTGAGCGTCGATTTTTGTGATGCTCGTCAGGGGGGCGGAGCCTATGGA
AAAACGCCAGCAACGCGGCCTTTTTACGGTTCCTGGCCTTTTGCTGGCCTTGAAGCTGTCCCTGATGGTC
GTCATCTACCTGCCTGGACAGCATGGCCTGCAACGCGGGCATCCCGATGCCGCCGGAAGCGAGAAGAATC
ATAATGGGGAAGGCCATCCAGCCTCGCGTCGCGAACGCCAGCAAGACGTAGCCCAGCGCGTCGGCCCCGA
GATGCGCCGCGTGCGGCTGCTGGAGATGGCGGACGCGATGGATATGTTCTGCCAAGGGTTGGTTTGCGCA
TTCACAGTTCTCCGCAAGAATTGATTGGCTCCAATTCTTGGAGTGGTGAATCCGTTAGCGAGGTGCCGCC
CTGCTTCATCCCCGTGGCCCGTTGCTCGCGTTTGCTGGCGGTGTCCCCGGAAGAAATATATTTGCATGTC
TTTAGTTCTATGATGACACAAACCCCGCCCAGCGTCTTGTCATTGGCGAATTCGAACACGCAGATGCAGT
CGGGGCGGCGCGGTCCGAGGTCCACTTCGCATATTAAGGTGACGCGTGTGGCCTCGAACACCGAGCGACC
CTGCAGCGACCCGCTTAACAGCGTCAACAGCGTGCCGCAGATCCCGGGGGGCAATGAGATATGAAAAAGC
CTGAACTCACCGCGACGTCTGTCGAGAAGTTTCTGATCGAAAAGTTCGACAGCGTCTCCGACCTGATGCA
GCTCTCGGAGGGCGAAGAATCTCGTGCTTTCAGCTTCGATGTAGGAGGGCGTGGATATGTCCTGCGGGTA
AATAGCTGCGCCGATGGTTTCTACAAAGATCGTTATGTTTATCGGCACTTTGCATCGGCCGCGCTCCCGA
TTCCGGAAGTGCTTGACATTGGGGAATTCAGCGAGAGCCTGACCTATTGCATCTCCCGCCGTGCACAGGG
TGTCACGTTGCAAGACCTGCCTGAAACCGAACTGCCCGCTGTTCTGCAGCCGGTCGCGGAGGCCATGGAT
GCGATCGCTGCGGCCGATCTTAGCCAGACGAGCGGGTTCGGCCCATTCGGACCGCAAGGAATCGGTCAAT
ACACTACATGGCGTGATTTCATATGCGCGATTGCTGATCCCCATGTGTATCACTGGCAAACTGTGATGGA
CGACACCGTCAGTGCGTCCGTCGCGCAGGCTCTCGATGAGCTGATGCTTTGGGCCGAGGACTGCCCCGAA
GTCCGGCACCTCGTGCACGCGGATTTCGGCTCCAACAATGTCCTGACGGACAATGGCCGCATAACAGCGG
TCATTGACTGGAGCGAGGCGATGTTCGGGGATTCCCAATACGAGGTCGCCAACATCTTCTTCTGGAGGCC
GTGGTTGGCTTGTATGGAGCAGCAGACGCGCTACTTCGAGCGGAGGCATCCGGAGCTTGCAGGATCGCCG
CGGCTCCGGGCGTATATGCTCCGCATTGGTCTTGACCAACTCTATCAGAGCTTGGTTGACGGCAATTTCG
ATGATGCAGCTTGGGCGCAGGGTCGATGCGACGCAATCGTCCGATCCGGAGCCGGGACTGTCGGGCGTAC
ACAAATCGCCCGCAGAAGCGCGGCCGTCTGGACCGATGGCTGTGTAGAAGTACTCGCCGATAGTGGAAAC
CGACGCCCCAGCACTCGTCCGGATCGGGAGATGGGGGAGGCTAACTGAAACACGGAAGGAGACAATACCG
GAAGGAACCCGCGCTATGACGGCAATAAAAAGACAGAATAAAACGCACGGGTGTTGGGTCGTTTGTTCAT
AAACGCGGGGTTCGGTCCCAGGGCTGGCACTCTGTCGATACCCCACCGAGACCCCATTGGGGCCAATACG
CCCGCGTTTCTTCCTTTTCCCCACCCCACCCCCCAAGTTCGGGTGAAGGCCCAGGGCTCGCAGCCAACGT
CGGGGCGGCAGGCCCTGCCATAGCCACTGGCCCCGTGGGTTAGGGACGGGGTCCCCCATGGGGAATGGTT
TATGGTTCGTGGGGGTTATTATTTTGGGCGTTGCGTGGGGTCAGGTCCACGACTGGACTGAGCAGACAGA
CCCATGGTTTTTGGATGGCCTGGGCATGGACCGCATGTACTGGCGCGACACGAACACCGGGCGTCTGTGG
CTGCCAAACACCCCCGACCCCCAAAAACCACCGCGCGGATTTCTGGCGTGCCAAGCTAGTCGACCAATTC
TCATGTTTGACAGCTTATCATCGCAGATCCGGGCAACGTTGTTGCCATTGCTGCAGGCGCAGAACTGGTA
GGTATGGAAGATCTATACATTGAATCAATATTGGCAATTAGCCATATTAGTCATTGGTTATATAGCATAA
ATCAATATTGGCTATTGGCCATTGCATACGTTGTATCTATATCATAATATGTACATTTATATTGGCTCAT
GTCCAATATGACCGCCATGTTGACATTGATTATTGACTAGTTATTAATAGTAATCAATTACGGGGTCATT
AGTTCATAGCCCATATATGGAGTTCCGCGTTACATAACTTACGGTAAATGGCCCGCCTGGCTGACCGCCC
AACGACCCCCGCCCATTGACGTCAATAATGACGTATGTTCCCATAGTAACGCCAATAGGGACTTTCCATT
GACGTCAATGGGTGGAGTATTTACGGTAAACTGCCCACTTGGCAGTACATCAAGTGTATCATATGCCAAG
TCCGCCCCCTATTGACGTCAATGACGGTAAATGGCCCGCCTGGCATTATGCCCAGTACATGACCTTACGG
GACTTTCCTACTTGGCAGTACATCTACGTATTAGTCATCGCTATTACCATGGTGATGCGGTTTTGGCAGT
ACACCAATGGGCGTGGATAGCGGTTTGACTCACGGGGATTTCCAAGTCTCCACCCCATTGACGTCAATGG
GAGTTTGTTTTGGCACCAAAATCAACGGGACTTTCCAAAATGTCGTAATAACCCCGCCCCGTTGACGCAA
ATGGGCGGTAGGCGTGTACGGTGGGAGGTCTATATAAGCAGAGCTCGTTTAGTGAACCGTCAGATCTCTA
GAAGCTGGGTACCAGCTGCTAGC
Features (pLannotate 1.2.2; 22 found; start..end, strand, type, name):
     19..2586    +  CDS            env: ENV_HV1V9 - Experimental evidence at protein level: Swiss-Prot protein existence level 1. [Transmembrane protein gp41]: Acts as a class I viral fusion protein. Under the current model, the protein has at least 3 conformational states: pre-fusion native state, pre-hairpin intermediate state, and post-fusion hairpin state. During fusion of viral and target intracellular membranes, the coiled coil regions (heptad repeats) assume a trimer-of-hairpins structure, positioning the fusion peptide in close proximity to the C-terminal region of the ectodomain. The formation of this structure appears to d
   2612..2746    -  polyA_signal   SV40 poly(A) signal: SV40 polyadenylation signal
   2769..2852    -  CDS            large T antigen (fragment): large T antigen from SV40 (simian virus 40)
   2855..2895    +  CDS            rop (fragment): Rop protein, which maintains plasmids at low copy number; rop
   3007..3025    -  misc_feature   MCS (fragment): pUC18/19 multiple cloning site
   3471..5260    -  rep_origin     oriP: Epstein-Barr virus oriP replication origin (Yates et al., 2000)
   5261..5479    -  CDS            gL (fragment): GL_EBVB9 - Experimental evidence at protein level: Swiss-Prot protein existence level 1. The heterodimer glycoprotein H-glycoprotein L is required for the fusion of viral and plasma membranes leading to virus entry into the host cell. Acts as a functional inhibitor of gH and maintains gH in an inhibited form. Upon binding to host integrins, gL dissociates from gH leading to activation of the viral fusion glycoproteins gB and gH. Fusion of EBV with B-lymphocytes requires the additional receptor- binding protein gp42, which forms a complex with gH/gL. The heterodimer gH/gL targets also host EPHA
   5562..7487    -  CDS            EBNA1: Epstein-Barr nuclear antigen 1, also known as EBNA-1 crucial for latent viral infection, and for episomal amplification of vectors containing the oriP origin (Okita et al., 2013)
   7525..7869    -  CDS            BRRF2_EBVB9 (fragment): Protein inferred from homology: Swiss-Prot protein existence level 3. From Epstein-Barr virus (strain B95-8) (HHV-4) (Human herpesvirus 4).
   7872..7895    -  promoter       tet promoter (fragment): E. coli promoter for tetracycline efflux protein gene
   8008..8112    +  promoter       AmpR promoter: bla
   8113..8973    +  CDS            AmpR: β-lactamase; bla; confers resistance to ampicillin, carbenicillin, and related antibiotics
   9144..9732    +  rep_origin     ori: high-copy-number ColE1/pMB1/pBR322/pUC origin of replication
   9778..9936    -  CDS            TcR (fragment): tetracycline efflux protein; tet; confers resistance to tetracycline
  10057..10257   -  CDS            MDV035 (fragment): UL24_GAHVM - Protein inferred from homology: Swiss-Prot protein existence level 3. May play a role in the dispersal of host nucleolin from the nucleolus throughout the nucleus leading to a decrease in ribosome biogenesis. From Gallid herpesvirus 2 (strain Chicken/Md5/ATCC VR-987) (GaHV-2) (Marek's disease herpesvirus type 1).
  10246..10308   +  promoter       Mini-TK promoter: minimal herpes simplex virus (HSV) thymidine kinase promoter
  10351..11388   +  CDS            HygR: hygromycin B phosphotransferase confers resistance to hygromycin
  11430..11478   +  polyA_signal   HSV TK poly(A) signal: herpes simplex virus thymidine kinase polyadenylation signal (Cole and Stacy, 1985)
  11678..11902   +  CDS            gH (fragment): GH_HHV11 - Experimental evidence at protein level: Swiss-Prot protein existence level 1. The heterodimer glycoprotein H-glycoprotein L is required for the fusion of viral and plasma membranes leading to virus entry into the host cell. Following initial binding to host receptor, membrane fusion is mediated by the fusion machinery composed of gB and the heterodimer gH/gL. May also be involved in the fusion between the virion envelope and the outer nuclear membrane during virion morphogenesis. From Human herpesvirus 1 (strain 17) (HHV-1) (Human herpes simplex virus 1).
  11933..11958   -  CDS            bla(M) (fragment): β-lactamase lacking the signal sequence; bla(M); allows cytosolic expression of β-lactamase
  12132..12511   +  enhancer       CMV enhancer: human cytomegalovirus immediate early enhancer
  12513..12712   +  promoter       CMV promoter: human cytomegalovirus (CMV) immediate early promoter
