[The description below was written by a language model from this plasmid's Addgene catalogue record and pLannotate feature annotations shown in this document.]
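Description:
pCEP4-001428gp160 is a mammalian expression plasmid of about 12.8 kb built on the pCEP4 episomal backbone, carrying the full-length envelope glycoprotein (Env, gp160) of the HIV-1 isolate 001428. The insert is a codon-optimized synthetic gene of roughly 2.6 kb cloned between NheI and XhoI sites. The native signal sequence is replaced or preceded by an N-terminal CD5 leader peptide, a commonly used secretory signal that directs the protein efficiently into the secretory pathway. Transcription is driven by the human cytomegalovirus immediate-early enhancer and promoter, which lie at the end of the circular map and read across the origin into the env open reading frame. It is terminated by an SV40 polyadenylation signal immediately downstream.

The backbone supplies the Epstein-Barr virus oriP origin together with an EBNA1 coding sequence. These allow the plasmid to replicate and persist as an extrachromosomal episome in permissive primate cells rather than requiring integration. Stable maintenance can be selected with hygromycin, through a hygromycin B phosphotransferase cassette under an HSV thymidine kinase promoter with a TK polyadenylation signal. In E. coli the plasmid is propagated through a high-copy ColE1/pUC-type origin and selected with ampicillin via β-lactamase. Several short annotated fragments (herpesvirus reading frames, tetracycline resistance, rop, large T antigen) appear to be non-functional remnants of backbone construction.

The associated work concerns conformational engineering of Env based on mutational tolerance in CD4- and PG16-bound states. This suggests the plasmid is used to display Env on human cells for receptor and antibody binding studies.
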