Addgene plasmid #123255: pCEP4-001428gp160
Purpose: Mammalian expression plasmid for Env from the 001428 HIV-1 isolate
Depositing lab: Erik Procko. Publication: Conformational engineering of HIV-1 Env based on mutational tolerance in the CD4 and PG16 bound states. Heredia JD, Park J, Choi H, Gill KS, Procko E. J Virol. 2019 Mar 20. pii: JVI.00219-19. doi: 10.1128/JVI.00219-19. PubMed 30894475.
Backbone
  Vector backbone: pCEP4
  Backbone manufacturer: Invitrogen
  Backbone size w/o insert (bp): 10393
  Total vector size (bp): 12763
  Vector type: Mammalian Expression
  Selectable markers: Hygromycin
Growth in bacteria
  Bacterial resistance: Ampicillin, 100 μg/mL
  Growth temperature: 37°C
  Growth strain: DH5alpha
  Copy number: High Copy
Gene/Insert
  Gene/Insert name: HIV-1 (001428) Env (alt names: gp160; Env)
  Species: Human immunodeficiency virus 1
  Insert size (bp): 2592
  Mutation: Codon-optimized synthetic gene
  GenBank ID: ABL67442.1
  Promoter: CMV
  Tag / fusion protein: CD5 leader peptide (N terminal on insert)
  Cloning method: Restriction Enzyme; 5′ cloning site NheI (not destroyed); 3′ cloning site XhoI (not destroyed)
  Sequencing primers: 5′ CMV_fwd; 3′ EBV_rev
Terms and licenses: Academic/Nonprofit Terms; Industry Terms: Not Available to Industry
How to cite: pCEP4-001428gp160 was a gift from Erik Procko (Addgene plasmid # 123255 ; http://n2t.net/addgene:123255 ; RRID:Addgene_123255)
