>Addgene plasmid #123255 | pCEP4-001428gp160 | addgene partial sequence | sequence record 240419 | Addgene Partial NGS Result
CAGGCCCCCTCCAGGTAGAAGGCCATTTTTCCACCCTGTAGGGGAAGCCGATTATTTTGAATACCACCAA
GAAGGTGGCCCAGATGGTGAGCCTGACGTGCCCCCGGGAGCGATAGAGCAGGGCCCCGCAGATGACCCAG
GAGAAGGCCCAAGCACTGGACCCCGGGGTCAGGGTGATGGAGGCAGGCGCAAAAAAGGAGGGTGGTTTGG
AAAGCATCGTGGTCAAGGAGGTTCCAACCCGAAATTTGAGAACATTGCAGAAGGTTTAAGAGCTCTCCTG
GCTAGGAGTCACGTAGAAAGGACTACCGACGAAGGAACTTGGGTCGCCGGTGTGTTCGTATATGGAGGTA
GTAAGACCTCCCTTTACAACCTAAGGCGAGGAACTGCCCTTGCTATTCCACAATGTCGTCTTACACCATT
GAGTCGTCTCCCCTTTGGAATGGCCCCTGGACCCGGCCCACAACCTGGCCCGCTAAGGGAGTCCATTGTC
TGTTATTTCATGGTCTTTTTACAAACTCATATATTTGCTGAGGTTTTGAAGGATGCGATTAAGGACCTTG
TTATGACAAAGCCCGCTCCTACCTGCAATATCAGGGTGACTGTGTGCAGCTTTGACGATGGAGTAGATTT
GCCTCCCTGGTTTCCACCTATGGTGGAAGGGGCTGCCGCGGAGGGTGATGACGGAGATGACGGAGATGAA
GGAGGTGATGGAGATGAGGGTGAGGAAGGGCAGGAGTGATGTAACTTGTTAGGAGACGCCCTCAATCGTA
TTAAAAGCCGTGTATTCCCCCGCACTAAAGAATAAATCCCCAGTAGACATCATGCGTGCTGTTGGTGTAT
TTCTGGCCATCTGTCTTGTCACCATTTTCGTCCTCCCAACATGGGGCAATTGGGCATACCCATGTTGTCA
CGTCACTCAGCTCCGCGCTCAACACCTTCTCGCGTTGGAAAACATTAGCGACATTTACCTGGTGAGCAAT
CAGACATGCGACGGCTTTAGCCTGGCCTCCTTAAATTCACCTAAGAATGGGAGCAACCAGCAGGAAAAGG
ACAAGCAGCGAAAATTCACGCCCCCTTGGGAGGTGGCGGCATATGCAAAGGATAGCACTCCCACTCTACT
ACTGGGTATCATATGCTGACTGTATATGCATGAGGATAGCATATGCTACCCGGATACAGATTAGGATAGC
ATATACTACCCAGATATAGATTAGGATAGCATATGCTACCCAGATATAGATTAGGATAGCCTATGCTACC
CAGATATAAATTAGGATAGCATATACTACCCAGATATAGATTAGGATAGCATATGCTACCCAGATATAGA
TTAGGATAGCCTATGCTACCCAGATATAGATTAGGATAGCATATGCTACCCAGATATAGATTAGGATAGC
ATATGCTATCCAGATATTTGGGTAGTATATGCTACCCAGATATAAATTAGGATAGCATATACTACCCTAA
TCTCTATTAGGATAGCATATGCTACCCGGATACAGATTAGGATAGCATATACTACCCAGATATAGATTAG
GATAGCATATGCTACCCAGATATAGATTAGGATAGCCTATGCTACCCAGATATAAATTAGGATAGCATAT
ACTACCCAGATATAGATTAGGATAGCATATGCTACCCAGATATAGATTAGGATAGCCTATGCTACCCAGA
TATAGATTAGGATAGCATATGCTATCCAGATATTTGGGTAGTATATGCTACCCATGGCAACATTAGCCCA
CCGTGCTCTCAGCGACCTCGTGAATATGAGGACCAACAACCCTGTGCTTGGCGCTCAGGCGCAAGTGTGT
GTAATTTGTCCTCCAGATCGCAGCAATCGCGCCCCTATCTTGGCCCGCCCACCTACTTATGCAGGTATTC
CCCGGGGTGCCATTAGTGGTTTTGTGGGCAAGTGGTTTGACCGCAGTGGTTAGCGGGGTTACAATCAGCC
AAGTTATTACACCCTTATTTTACAGTCCAAAACCGCAGGGCGGCGTGTGGGGGCTGACGCGTGCCCCCAC
TCCACAATTTCAAAAAAAAGAGTGGCCACTTGTCTTTGTTTATGGGCCCCATTGGCGTGGAGCCCCGTTT
AATTTTCGGGGGTGTTAGAGACAACCAGTGGAGTCCGCTGCTGTCGGCGTCCACTCTCTTTCCCCTTGTT
ACAAATAGAGTGTAACAACATGGTTCACCTGTCTTGGTCCCTGCCTGGGACACATCTTAATAACCCCAGT
ATCATATTGCACTAGGATTATGTGTTGCCCATAGCCATAAATTCGTGTGAGATGGACATCCAGTCTTTAC
GGCTTGTCCCCACCCCATGGATTTCTATTGTTAAAGATATTCAGAATGTTTCATTCCTACACTAGTATTT
ATTGCCCAAGGGGTTTGTGAGGGTTATATTGGTGTCATAGCACAATGCCACCACTGAACCCCCCGTCCAA
ATTTTATTCTGGGGGCGTCACCTGAAACCTTGTTTTCGAGCACCTCACATACACCTTACTGTTCACAACT
CAGCAGTTATTCTATTAGCTAAACGAAGGAGAATGAAGAAGCAGGCGAAGATTCAGGAGAGTTCACTGCC
CGCTCCTTGATCTTCAGCCACTGCCCTTGTGACTAAAATGGTTCACTACCCTCGTGGAATCCTGACCCCA
TGTAAATAAAACCGTGACAGCTCATGGGGTGGGAGATATCGCTGTTCCTTAGGACCCTTTTACTAACCCT
AATTCGATAGCATATGCTTCCCGTTGGGTAACATATGCTATTGAATTAGGGTTAGTCTGGATAGTATATA
CTACTACCCGGGAAGCATATGCTACCCGTTTAGGGTTAACAAGGGGGCCTTATAAACACTATTGCTAATG
CCCTCTTGAGGGTCCGCTTATCGGTAGCTACACAGGCCCCTCTGATTGACGTTGGTGTAGCCTCCCGTAG
TCTTCCTGGGCCCCTGGGAGGTACATGTCCCCCAGCATTGGTGTAAGAGCTTCAGCCAAGAGTTACACAT
AAAGGCAATGTTGTGTTGCAGTCCACAGACTGCAAAGTCTGCTCCAGGATGAAAGCCACTCAGTGTTGGC
AAATGTGCACATCCATTTATAAGGATGTCAACTACAGTCAGAGAACCCCTTTGTGTTTGGTCCCCCCCCG
TGTCACATGTGGAACAGGGCCCAGTTGGCAAGTTGTACCAACCAACTGAAGGGATTACATGCACTGCCCC
GCGAAGAAGGGGCAGAGATGTCGTAGTCAGGTTTAGTTCGTCCGGGGCGGGGATCGATCCTCTAGAGTCG
ACCTCATGGCTGCGCCCCGACACCCGCCAACACCCGCTGACGCGCCCTGACGGGCTTGTCTGCTCCCGGC
ATCCGCTTACAGACAAGCTGTGACCGTCTCCGGGAGCTGCATGTGTCAGAGGTTTTCACCGTCATCACCG
AAACGCGCGAGGCAGCCGGATCATAATCAGCCATACCACATTTGTAGAGGTTTTACTTGCTTTAAAAAAC
CTCCCACACCTCCCCCTGAACCTGAAACATAAAATGAATGCAATTGTTGTTGTTAACTTGTTTATTGCAG
CTTATAATGGTTACAAATAAAGCAATAGCATCACAAATTTCACAAATAAAGCATTTTTTTCACTGCATTC
TAGTTGTGGTTTGTCCAAACTCATCAATGTATCTTATCATGTCTGGATCCGGCCTTGCCGGCCTCGAGTT
ACTAGAGCAGCGCAGTCTCAAACCCCTGTCGCAGCCGTCTGGGTATATTGCGTATCGCGCGGCAGGTTCG
AAGTACGAGATCAATGATTCTGTCTGTACCTTCCGCAACAGCTATTGCGATCACATCGAGCAAAGAGATG
GCACTTTTCTTCAATTCAAGCCCCCAGTATTGAACAATGGATCCAAGATACTTCAAAGCTTCCCAACCCC
GCTGGAGCCCCCGCAGTGAGGATCGTCCCAACAATTCGACCGCGCGCGCTATTACCAGTATGAAATCCCT
CAGGCGGTGATAACAAAAAAGACAAAGACTTCGCAGGTCATCCCAAGCAAGCGCCAGGAAACCGTTCACA
AGCCTCACGCTCCTATCTCTATCCTGCTCACCTCCCTCTTCTTCGATTCTCCCGAGTCTGTCGGGGCCAG
TCGGGTTTGGGGTCAATGTTTGGAAAGACAATGGGGAATACCCCTGTCTTACTCGGTTGACGATAGACAA
TACCGCAAAAATGATGCGAAGACCAATCAACCCACCTACTATCATTATGAAAATTTTTATATACCAGAGC
CAATTTGAGATATCAAACCATGACCAAAGATTCTTCCAGGAATCGAGCGCGAGGAGGTCTTGCTCGTTCC
TCTCTTGTTGATTCTGAGAGTCCTCCAGAAGGCGATAAATAATTCCGGTATAGTTGCTCACCTCTCTATC
CCACTGCATCCATGTCATATTGTCCCAGATGTCCGTGAGACTTTTGTTAGACCAACTAGAATTCCAAGGC
ACGGCAGTAGTACAGATCAATTTTCCACTGCACCCCCAGATACCGAGGAGTTGTTGGTCCTTCAAATATC
TTTCGATAGCAAGTACCCGGGTTTGAAGCTGTTTGATCCCCCAAACCGTAAGCTGCAACAAGTGTTGTTG
AGCCTCGATAGCTTGCAAGAGATTTGATTGCTGCTGAACGATTCCTGACAGCAATTGTCTGGCCTGCACT
GTCAAAGTGATTGATGCGGCTCCCATAGTAGATCCAGCTGCCCCCAAGAAACCGAGGAAAACGGCGCCGA
GGCCGACCGCTCGTTTTTCCCTCTCAACAACCCGTCGCTTCGCCCTCGTCGGGGCGACGCCCAGGGGTTT
AATCTCAACGACCTTGTACTTATAAAGTTCGCTTCTCCAGTTGTCCCGCATATCCCCCCCGCCGGGGCGG
AATATCTCAGTGTTGTTATTTTTTCCTCCGTCCCTCACGAGCAAGAGCCCGGTTATATTAGAATTACAAG
TAATGTTTCCAGCTATTGGTGGAGCATACATCGCTCTCCCTACCTCTTGCCACATATTTATAATTTGCTT
TATTCTACAGGGCAGAATTATCGTGGAATTGCTGTTATTCGTGCCATTGGGCATATATGTTCCGTTCGGC
ATATATGTGGAGTTGAAAAGCCCAGACGTATTGCAGTAAAAAAATTCTCCTCTGCAGTTAAAACTATGAG
TCGTTATCTCCAAGTCGCCACCACTGCTAGAAGTAAATTTGATGGTCTTGTTTGGAAAGTGCTCCGCAAG
CTTTTCAGACACTCTCCTCAGCATTTCATGCCACTTTTTTTCGGAGATGTTGCAGTGGGCCTCTCGAATG
TTTCCGATTATGTCTCCAGTAGCATAGAATGTCTGGCCTGGCCCGATTCTGATACTCTTCCGGGTGTTGT
TATTCGGTCTAGTACACACGATCTCCACGCTCTGATCCAGGTGGACAATGATGGTCTTTACATTATCGGT
GAGGTTTTCGCTTCTAATGATAATCTCCTCTTCGGCCAATGAACCATTAAGCAGCAGTTGTGTGCTAACA
ACGGGCTTAATCCCGTGAGTGCATTGCACTGTACTAACGTTGTTGCAAGAACCTGTGCCGTTAAATGTCT
TATTATTGCATTTGAGTATTGCATAGCCTGCCGGGGTGCAGTAATGTATTGGGATAGGGTCGAAATTTAC
TTTTGGGCACGCCTGCGTGATGGCAGAGGTGTTACAATTGATGAGAATGTACTTAGATGCGGAATTTGAA
TCTCCTCTGTTCTCTCTCTCCAACGGAACGAGGTCCAGTCGATAGAACAGTGCATACGCTTTTTGTTTCT
TGTCTCTGATTTCGGTCGTTGTGTTGAAACTGCAATTCTTCATTTCATCGCCGTTGACCTGAGTGACGTT
TACCTGAGTTGTATTCCCCTGAGTCGCGTTGACCTGTGTGCATTCCAAGGTTACGCAAAGTGGCGTCAGT
TTAACACAAGGCTTGAGACTTTGTGCCCACAAAGAAATTACGTCCTCGTGCATCTGGTCTACCATATCAT
TCTTCCACATGTTGAAGTTTTCCGTGACGTTTCCCAACACCATCTCTTGGGGGTTAGGGTCCGTAGGTAC
GCAAGCGTGGGTTGCCCACACGTTATGGACTTCGGTCTCGTAGGCCTTCGCATCAGACGCGCAAAACAAA
GTTGTGCGCGCCTCCTTCCACACGGGAACCCCATAGTAAACGGTTACCCAGAGATTCTCGACTGCCAGCA
CACTTGCTACGAGCATGCCCAGGAGGTACAACGTGGCCAACGGTTGCAGGCTCCCCATAGGCATGGTGGC
GCTAGCAGCTGGTACCCAGCTTCTAGAGATCTGACGGTTCACTAAACGAGCTCTGCTTATATAGACCTCC
CACCGTACACGCCTACCGCCCATTTGCGTCAACGGGGCGGGGTTATTACGACATTTTGGAAAGTCCCGTT
GATTTTGGTGCCAAAACAAACTCCCATTGACGTCAATGGGGTGGAGACTTGGAAATCCCCGTGAGTCAAA
CCGCTATCCACGCCCATTGGTGTACTGCCAAAACCGCATCACCATGGTAATAGCGATGACTAATACGTAG
ATGTACTGCCAAGTAGGAAAGTCCCGTAAGGTCATGTACTGGGCATAATGCCAGGCGGGCCATTTACCGT
CATTGACGTCAATAGGGGGCGGACTTGGCATATGATACACTTGATGTACTGCCAAGTGGGCAGTTTACCG
TAAATACTCCACCCATTGACGTCAATGGAAAGTCCCTATTGGCGTTACTATGGGAACATACGTCATTATT
GACGTCAATGGGCGGGGGTCGTTGGGCGGTCAGCCAGGCGGGCCATTTACCGTAAGTTATGTAACGCGGA
ACTCCATATATGGGCTATGAACTAATGACCCCGTAATTGATTACTATTAATAACTAGTCAATAATCAATG
TCAACATGGCGGTCATATTGGACATGAGCCAATATAAATGTACATATTATGATATAGATACAACGTATGC
AATGGCCAATAGCCAATATTGATTTATGCTATATAACCAATGACTAATATGGCTAATTGCCAATATTGAT
TCAATGTATAGATCTTCCATACCTACCAGTTCTGCGCCTGCAGCAATGGCAACAACGTTGCCCGGATCTG
CGATGATAAGCTGTCAAACATGAGAATTGGTCGACTAGCTTGGCACGCCAGAAATCCGCGCGGTGGTTTT
TGGGGGTCGGGGGTGTTTGGCAGCCACAGACGCCCGGTGTTCGTGTCGCGCCAGTACATGCGGTCCATGC
CCAGGCCATCCAAAAACCATGGGTCTGTCTGCTCAGTCCAGTCGTGGACCTGACCCCACGCAACGCCCAA
AATAATAACCCCCACGAACCATAAACCATTCCCCATGGGGGACCCCGTCCCTAACCCACGGGGCCAGTGG
CTATGGCAGGGCCTGCCGCCCCGACGTTGGCTGCGAGCCCTGGGCCTTCACCCGAACTTGGGGGGTGGGG
TGGGGAAAAGGAAGAAACGCGGGCGTATTGGCCCCAATGGGGTCTCGGTGGGGTATCGACAGAGTGCCAG
CCCTGGGACCGAACCCCGCGTTTATGAACAAACGACCCAACACCCGTGCGTTTTATTCTGTCTTTTTATT
GCCGTCATAGCGCGGGTTCCTTCCGGTATTGTCTCCTTCCGTGTTTCAGTTAGCCTCCCCCATCTCCCGA
TCCGGACGAGTGCTGGGGCGTCGGTTTCCACTATCGGCGAGTACTTCTACACAGCCATCGGTCCAGACGG
CCGCGCTTCTGCGGGCGATTTGTGTACGCCCGACAGTCCCGGCTCCGGATCGGACGATTGCGTCGCATCG
ACCCTGCGCCCAAGCTGCATCATCGAAATTGCCGTCAACCAAGCTCTGATAGAGTTGGTCAAGACCAATG
CGGAGCATATACGCCCGGAGCCGCGGCGATCCTGCAAGCTCCGGATGCCTCCGCTCGAAGTAGCGCGTCT
GCTGCTCCATACAAGCCAACCACGGCCTCCAGAAGAAGATGTTGGCGACCTCGTATTGGGAATCCCCGAA
CATCGCCTCGCTCCAGTCAATGACCGCTGTTATGCGGCCATTGTCCGTCAGGACATTGTTGGAGCCGAAA
TCCGCGTGCACGAGGTGCCGGACTTCGGGGCAGTCCTCGGCCCAAAGCATCAGCTCATCGAGAGCCTGCG
CGACGGACGCACTGACGGTGTCGTCCATCACAGTTTGCCAGTGATACACATGGGGATCAGCAATCGCGCA
TATGAAATCACGCCATGTAGTGTATTGACCGATTCCTTGCGGTCCGAATGGGCCGAACCCGCTCGTCTGG
CTAAGATCGGCCGCAGCGATCGCATCCATGGCCTCCGCGACCGGCTGCAGAACAGCGGGCAGTTCGGTTT
CAGGCAGGTCTTGCAACGTGACACCCTGTGCACGGCGGGAGATGCAATAGGTCAGGCTCTCGCTGAATTC
CCCAATGTCAAGCACTTCCGGAATCGGGAGCGCGGCCGATGCAAAGTGCCGATAAACATAACGATCTTTG
TAGAAACCATCGGCGCAGCTATTTACCCGCAGGACATATCCACGCCCTCCTACATCGAAGCTGAAAGCAC
GAGATTCTTCGCCCTCCGAGAGCTGCATCAGGTCGGAGACGCTGTCGAACTTTTCGATCAGAAACTTCTC
GACAGACGTCGCGGTGAGTTCAGGCTTTTTCATATCTCATTGCCCCCCGGGATCTGCGGCACGCTGTTGA
CGCTGTTAAGCGGGTCGCTGCAGGGTCGCTCGGTGTTCGAGGCCACACGCGTCACCTTAATATGCGAAGT
GGACCTCGGACCGCGCCGCCCCGACTGCATCTGCGTGTTCGAATTCGCCAATGACAAGACGCTGGGCGGG
GTTTGTGTCATCATAGAACTAAAGACATGCAAATATATTTCTTCCGGGGACACCGCCAGCAAACGCGAGC
AACGGGCCACGGGGATGAAGCAGGGCGGCACCTCGCTAACGGATTCACCACTCCAAGAATTGGAGCCAAT
CAATTCTTGCGGAGAACTGTGAATGCGCAAACCAACCCTTGGCAGAACATATCCATCGCGTCCGCCATCT
CCAGCAGCCGCACGCGGCGCATCTCGGGGCCGACGCGCTGGGCTACGTCTTGCTGGCGTTCGCGACGCGA
GGCTGGATGGCCTTCCCCATTATGATTCTTCTCGCTTCCGGCGGCATCGGGATGCCCGCGTTGCAGGCCA
TGCTGTCCAGGCAGGTAGATGACGACCATCAGGGACAGCTTCAAGGCCAGCAAAAGGCCAGGAACCGTAA
AAAGGCCGCGTTGCTGGCGTTTTTCCATAGGCTCCGCCCCCCTGACGAGCATCACAAAAATCGACGCTCA
AGTCAGAGGTGGCGAAACCCGACAGGACTATAAAGATACCAGGCGTTTCCCCCTGGAAGCTCCCTCGTGC
GCTCTCCTGTTCCGACCCTGCCGCTTACCGGATACCTGTCCGCCTTTCTCCCTTCGGGAAGCGTGGCGCT
TTCTCATAGCTCACGCTGTAGGTATCTCAGTTCGGTGTAGGTCGTTCGCTCCAAGCTGGGCTGTGTGCAC
GAACCCCCCGTTCAGCCCGACCGCTGCGCCTTATCCGGTAACTATCGTCTTGAGTCCAACCCGGTAAGAC
ACGACTTATCGCCACTGGCAGCAGCCACTGGTAACAGGATTAGCAGAGCGAGGTATGTAGGCGGTGCTAC
AGAGTTCTTGAAGTGGTGGCCTAACTACGGCTACACTAGAAGGACAGTATTTGGTATCTGCGCTCTGCTG
AAGCCAGTTACCTTCGGAAAAAGAGTTGGTAGCTCTTGATCCGGCAAACAAACCACCGCTGGTAGCGGTG
GTTTTTTTGTTTGCAAGCAGCAGATTACGCGCAGAAAAAAAGGATCTCAAGAAGATCCTTTGATCTTTTC
TACGGGGTCTGACGCTCAGTGGAACGAAAACTCACGTTAAGGGATTTTGGTCATGAGATTATCAAAAAGG
ATCTTCACCTAGATCCTTTTAAATTAAAAATGAAGTTTTAAATCAATCTAAAGTATATATGAGTAAACTT
GGTCTGACAGTTACCAATGCTTAATCAGTGAGGCACCTATCTCAGCGATCTGTCTATTTCGTTCATCCAT
AGTTGCCTGACTCCCCGTCGTGTAGATAACTACGATACGGGAGGGCTTACCATCTGGCCCCAGTGCTGCA
ATGATACCGCGAGACCCACGCTCACCGGCTCCAGATTTATCAGCAATAAACCAGCCAGCCGGAAGGGCCG
AGCGCAGAAGTGGTCCTGCAACTTTATCCGCCTCCATCCAGTCTATTAATTGTTGCCGGGAAGCTAGAGT
AAGTAGTTCGCCAGTTAATAGTTTGCGCAACGTTGTTGCCATTGCTGCAGGCATCGTGGTGTCACGCTCG
TCGTTTGGTATGGCTTCATTCAGCTCCGGTTCCCAACGATCAAGGCGAGTTACATGATCCCCCATGTTGT
GCAAAAAAGCGGTTAGCTCCTTCGGTCCTCCGATCGTTGTCAGAAGTAAGTTGGCCGCAGTGTTATCACT
CATGGTTATGGCAGCACTGCATAATTCTCTTACTGTCATGCCATCCGTAAGATGCTTTTCTGTGACTGGT
GAGTACTCAACCAAGTCATTCTGAGAATAGTGTATGCGGCGACCGAGTTGCTCTTGCCCGGCGTCAACAC
GGGATAATACCGCGCCACATAGCAGAACTTTAAAAGTGCTCATCATTGGAAAACGTTCTTCGGGGCGAAA
ACTCTCAAGGATCTTACCGCTGTTGAGATCCAGTTCGATGTAACCCACTCGTGCACCCAACTGATCTTCA
GCATCTTTTACTTTCACCAGCGTTTCTGGGTGAGCAAAAACAGGAAGGCAAAATGCCGCAAAAAAGGGAA
TAAGGGCGACACGGAAATGTTGAATACTCATACTCTTCCTTTTTCAATATTATTGAAGCATTTATCAGGG
TTATTGTCTCATGAGCGGATACATATTTGAATGTATTTAGAAAAATAAACAAATAGGGGTTCCGCGCACA
TTTCCCCGAAAAGTGCCACCTGACGTCTAAGAAACCATTATTATCATGACATTAACCTATAAAAATAGGC
GTATCACGAGGCCCTTTCGTCTTCAAGAATTCTCATGTTTGACAGCTTATCATCGATAAGCTGATCCTCA
CAGGCCGCACCCAGCTTTTCTTCCGTTGCCCCAGTAGCATCTCTGTCTGGTGACCTTGAAGAGGAAGAGG
AGGGGTCCCGAGAATCCCCATCCCTACCGTCCAGCAAAAAGGGGGACGAGGAATTTGAGGCCTGGCTTGA
GGCTCAGGACGCAAATCTTGAGGATGTTCAGCGGGAGTTTTCCGGGCTGCGAGTAATTGGTGATGAGGAC
GAGGATGGTTCGGAGGATGGGGAATTTTCAGACCTGGATCTGTCTGACAGCGACCATGAAGGGGATGAGG
GTGGGGGGGCTGTTGGAGGGGGCAGGAGTCTGCACTCCCTGTATTCACTGAGCGTCGTCTAATAAAGAT
